>Addgene plasmid #29696 | pTH650-RLuc/staFLuc | depositor full sequence | sequence record 13792 | Author sequence
GACGAAAGGGCCTCGTGATACGCCTATTTTTATAGGTTAATGTCATGATAATAATGGTTTCTTAGGACGG
ATCGCTTGCCTGTAACTTACACGCGCCTCGTATCTTTTAATGATGGAATAATTTGGGAATTTACTCTGTG
TTTATTTATTTTTATGTTTTGTATTTGGATTTTAGAAAGTAAATAAAGAAGGTAGAAGAGTTACGGAATG
AAGAAAAAAAAATAAACAAAGGTTTAAAAAATTTCAACAAAAAGCGTACTTTACATATATATTTATTAGA
CAAGAAAAGCAGATTAAATAGATATACATTCGATTAACGATAAGTAAAATGTAAAATCACAGGATTTTCG
TGTGTGGTCTTCTACACAGACAAGATGAAACAATTCGGCATTAATACCTGAGAGCAGGAAGAGCAAGATA
AAAGGTAGTATTTGTTGGCGATCCCCCTAGAGTCTTTTACATCTTCGGAAAACAAAAACTATTTTTTCTT
TAATTTCTTTTTTTACTTTCTATTTTTAATTTATATATTTATATTAAAAAATTTAAATTATAATTATTTT
TATAGCACGTGATGAAAAGGACCCAGGTGGCACTTTTCGGGGAAATGTGCGCGGAACCCCTATTTGTTTA
TTTTTCTAAATACATTCAAATATGTATCCGCTCATGAGACAATAACCCTGATAAATGCTTCAATAATATT
GAAAAAGGAAGAGTATGAGTATTCAACATTTCCGTGTCGCCCTTATTCCCTTTTTTGCGGCATTTTGCCT
TCCTGTTTTTGCTCACCCAGAAACGCTGGTGAAAGTAAAAGATGCTGAAGATCAGTTGGGTGCACGAGTG
GGTTACATCGAACTGGATCTCAACAGCGGTAAGATCCTTGAGAGTTTTCGCCCCGAAGAACGTTTTCCAA
TGATGAGCACTTTTAAAGTTCTGCTATGTGGCGCGGTATTATCCCGTATTGACGCCGGGCAAGAGCAACT
CGGTCGCCGCATACACTATTCTCAGAATGACTTGGTTGAGTACTCACCAGTCACAGAAAAGCATCTTACG
GATGGCATGACAGTAAGAGAATTATGCAGTGCTGCCATAACCATGAGTGATAACACTGCGGCCAACTTAC
TTCTGACAACGATCGGAGGACCGAAGGAGCTAACCGCTTTTTTTCACAACATGGGGGATCATGTAACTCG
CCTTGATCGTTGGGAACCGGAGCTGAATGAAGCCATACCAAACGACGAGCGTGACACCACGATGCCTGTA
GCAATGGCAACAACGTTGCGCAAACTATTAACTGGCGAACTACTTACTCTAGCTTCCCGGCAACAATTAA
TAGACTGGATGGAGGCGGATAAAGTTGCAGGACCACTTCTGCGCTCGGCCCTTCCGGCTGGCTGGTTTAT
TGCTGATAAATCTGGAGCCGGTGAGCGTGGGTCTCGCGGTATCATTGCAGCACTGGGGCCAGATGGTAAG
CCCTCCCGTATCGTAGTTATCTACACGACGGGCAGTCAGGCAACTATGGATGAACGAAATAGACAGATCG
CTGAGATAGGTGCCTCACTGATTAAGCATTGGTAACTGTCAGACCAAGTTTACTCATATATACTTTAGAT
TGATTTAAAACTTCATTTTTAATTTAAAAGGATCTAGGTGAAGATCCTTTTTGATAATCTCATGACCAAA
ATCCCTTAACGTGAGTTTTCGTTCCACTGAGCGTCAGACCCCGTAGAAAAGATCAAAGGATCTTCTTGAG
ATCCTTTTTTTCTGCGCGTAATCTGCTGCTTGCAAACAAAAAAACCACCGCTACCAGCGGTGGTTTGTTT
GCCGGATCAAGAGCTACCAACTCTTTTTCCGAAGGTAACTGGCTTCAGCAGAGCGCAGATACCAAATACT
GTCCTTCTAGTGTAGCCGTAGTTAGGCCACCACTTCAAGAACTCTGTAGCACCGCCTACATACCTCGCTC
TGCTAATCCTGTTACCAGTGGCTGCTGCCAGTGGCGATAAGTCGTGTCTTACCGGGTTGGACTCAAGACG
ATAGTTACCGGATAAGGCGCAGCGGTCGGGCTGAACGGGGGGTTCGTGCACACAGCCCAGCTTGGAGCGA
ACGACCTACACCGAACTGAGATACCTACAGCGTGAGCATTGAGAAAGCGCCACGCTTCCCGAAGGGAGAA
AGGCGGACAGGTATCCGGTAAGCGGCAGGGTCGGAACAGGAGAGCGCACGAGGGAGCTTCCAGGGGGGAA
CGCCTGGTATCTTTATAGTCCTGTCGGGTTTCGCCACCTCTGACTTGAGCGTCGATTTTTGTGATGCTCG
TCAGGGGGGCCGAGCCTATGGAAAAACGCCAGCAACGCGGCCTTTTTACGGTTCCTGGCCTTTTGCTGGC
CTTTTGCTCACATGTTCTTTCCTGCGTTATCCCCTGATTCTGTGGATAACCGTATTACCGCCTTTGAGTG
AGCTGATACCGCTCGCCGCAGCCGAACGACCGAGCGCAGCGAGTCAGTGAGCGAGGAAGCGGAAGAGCGC
CCAATACGCAAACCGCCTCTCCCCGCGCGTTGGCCGATTCATTAATGCAGCTGGCACGACAGGTTTCCCG
ACTGGAAAGCGGGCAGTGAGCGCAACGCAATTAATGTGAGTTACCTCACTCATTAGGCACCCCAGGCTTT
ACACTTTATGCTTCCGGCTCCTATGTTGTGTGGAATTGTGAGCGGATAACAATTTCACACAGGAAACAGC
TATGACCATGATTACGCCAAGCTCGGAATTAACCCTCACTAAAGGGAACAAAAGCTGGGTACCGGGCCCC
CCCTCGAGGGCATGCGAAGGAAAATGAGAAATATCGAGGGAGACGATTCAGAGGAGCAGGACAAACTATA
ACCGACTGTTTGTTGGAGGATGCCGTACATAACGAACACTGCTGAAGCTACCATGTCTACAGTTTAGAGG
AATGGGTACAACTCACAGGCGAGGGATGGTGTTCACTCGTGCTAGCAAACGCGGTGGGAGCAAAAAGTAG
AATATTATCTTTTATTCGTGAAACTTCGAACACTGTCATCTAAAGATGCTATATACTAATATAGGCATAC
TTGATAATGGAAACTATAAATCGTGAAGGCATAGGAGATCCGCTTATTTAGAAGTGTCGAATTCTTACGA
CATTTGTTCATTTTTGAGAACTCGCTCAACGAACGATTTGATATATTTTCCCATTTCATCAGGTGCATCT
TCTTGCGAAAAATGAAGACCTTTTACTTTGACAAATTCAGTATTAGGAAACTTCTTGGCACCTTCAACAA
TAGCATTGGAAAAGAATCCTGGGTCCGATTCAATAAACATTTTTGGTAAATCATCACTTGCACGTAGATA
AGCATTATAATTCCTAACAATTTGTACAACGTCAGGTTTACCACCTTTTACTAACGGGATTTCACGAGGC
CATGATAATGTTGGACGACGAACTTCACCTTTCTCTTTGAATGGTTCAAGATATGCTGCAAATTCTTCTG
GTTCTAACTTTCTCATGATTTTTGATGGCAACATGGTTTCCACGAAGAAGTTATTCTCCAAAACCATTTT
TTCTCCTTCTTCAGATTTGATCAACGCAATATCTTCTTCAATATCAGGCCATTCATCCCATGATTCAATC
ACATCTACTACACTTTCAGCGTGAACTATTGCTTTGATCTTATCTTGATGCTCATAGCTATAATGAAATG
CCAAACAAGCACCCCAATCATGGCCGACAAAAATGATCTTCTTTGGTAAATTAAGAAGTTCAAACCATGC
AGTAAGATATTTGTAATGATCAAGTAACCTATAAGAACCATTACCAGATTTGCCTGATTTGCCCATACCA
ATAAGGTCTGGTATAATACACCGCGCTACTGGCTCAATATGTGGCACAACATGTCGCCATAAATAAGAAG
AGGCCGCGTTACCATGTAAAAAAATAACAGCATTTTCTGCATGTTTTTCTGAATCATAATAATTAATAAA
TGAATCAAGAACATTCATTTGTTTACATCTGGCCCACCACTGCGGACCAGTTATCATCCGTTTCCTTTGT
TCTGGATCATAAACTTTCGAAGTCATCCCGGGGAGTTGATTGTATGCTTGGTATAGCTTGAAATATTGTG
CAGAAAAAGAAACAAGGAAGAAAGGGAACGAGAACAATGACGAGGAAACAAAAGATTAATAATTGCAGGT
CTATTTATACTTGATAGCAAAGCGGCAAACTTTTTTTATTTCAAATTCAAGTAACTGGAAGGAAGGCCGT
ATACCGTTGCTCATTAGAGAGTAGTGTGCGTGAATGAAGGAAGGAAAAAGTTTCGTGTGTTCGAAGATAC
CCCTCATCAGCTCTGGAACAACGACATCTGTTGGTGCTGTCTTTGTCGTTAATTTTTTCCTTTAGTGTCT
TCCATCATTTTTTTTGTCATTGCGGATATGGTGAGACAACAACGGGGGAGAGAGAAAAGAAAAAAAAAGA
AAAGAATCCGGGAGTTTATCATTATCAATACTGCCATTTCAAAGAATACGTAAATAATTAATAGTAGTGA
TTTTCCTAACTTTATTTAGTCAAAAAATTAGCCTTTTAATTCTGCTGTAACCCGTACATGCCCAAAATAG
GGGGCGGGTTACACAGAATATATAACATCGTAGGTGTCTGGGTGAACAGTTTATTCCTGGCATCCACTAA
ATATAATGGAGCCCGCTTTTTAAGCTGGCATCCAGAAAAAAAAAGAATCCCAGCACCAAAATATTGTTTT
CTTCACCAACCATCAGTTCATAGGTCCATTCTCTTAGCGCAACTACAGAGAACAGGGGCACAAACAGGCA
AAAAACGGGCACAACCTCAATGGAGTGATGCAACCTGCCTGGAGTAAATGATGACACAAGGCAATTGACC
CACGCATGTATCTATCTCATTTTCTTACACCTTCTATTACCTTCTGCTCTCTCTGATTTGGAAAAAGCTG
AAAAAAAAGGTTGAAACCAGTTCCCTGAAATTATTCCCCTACTTGACTAATAAGTATATAAAGAACGGTA
GGTATTGATTGTAATTCTGTAAATCTATTTCTTAAACTTCTTAAATTCTACTTTTATAGTTAGTCTTTTT
TTTTAGTTTTAAAACACCAAGAACTTAGTTTCGACGGATCCATGGAAGACGCCAAAAACATAAAGAAAGG
CCCGGCGCCATTCTATCCTCTAGAGGATGGAACCGCTGGAGAGCAACTGCATAAGGCTATGAAGAGATAC
GCCCTGGTTCCTGGAACAATTGCTTTTACAGATGCACATATCGAGGTGAACATCACGTACGCGGAATACT
TCGAAATGTCCGTTCGGTTGGCAGAAGCTATGAAACGATATGGGCTGAATACAAATCACAGAATCGTCGT
ATGCAGTGAAAACTCTCTTCAATTCTTTATGCCGGTGTTGGGCGCGTTATTTATCGGAGTTGCAGTTGCG
CCCGCGAACGACATTTATAATGAACGTGAATTGCTCAACAGTATGAACATTTCGCAGCCTACCGTAGTGT
TTGTTTCCAAAAAGGGGTTGCAAAAAATTTTGAACGTGCAAAAAAAATTACCAATAATCCAGAAAATTAT
TATCATGGATTCTAAAACGGATTACCAGGGATTTCAGTCGATGTACACGTTCGTCACATCTCATCTACCT
CCCGGTTTTAATGAATACGATTTTGTACCAGAGTCCTTTGATCGTGACAAAACAATTGCACTGATAATGA
ATTCCTCTGGATCTACTGGGTTACCTAAGGGTGTGGCCCTTCCGCATAGAACTGCCTGCGTCAGATTCTC
GCATGCCAGAGATCCTATTTTTGGCAATCAAATCATTCCGGATACTGCGATTTTAAGTGTTGTTCCATTC
CATCACGGTTTTGGAATGTTTACTACACTCGGATATTTGATATGTGGATTTCGAGTCGTCTTAATGTATA
GATTTGAAGAAGAGCTGTTTTTACGATCCCTTCAGGATTACAAAATTCAAAGTGCGTTGCTAGTACCAAC
CCTATTTTCATTCTTCGCCAAAAGCACTCTGATTGACAAATACGATTTATCTAATTTACACGAAATTGCT
TCTGGGGGCGCACCTCTTTCGAAAGAAGTCGGGGAAGCGGTTGCAAAACGCTTCCATCTTCCAGGGATAC
GACAAGGATATGGGCTCACTGAGACTACATCAGCTATTCTGATTACACCCGAGGGGGATGATAAACCGGG
CGCGGTCGGTAAAGTTGTTCCATTTTTTGAAGCGAAGGTTGTGGATCTGGATACCGGGAAAACGCTGGGC
GTTAATCAGAGAGGCGAATTATGTGTCAGAGGACCTATGATTATGTCCGGTTATGTAAACAATCCGGAAG
CGACCAACGCCTTGATTGACAAGGATGGATGGCTACATTCTGGAGACATAGCTTACTGGGACGAAGACGA
ACACTTCTTCATAGTTGACCGCTTGAAGTCTTTAATTAAATACAAAGGATATCAGGTGGCCCCCGCTGAA
TTGGAATCGATATTGTTACAACACCCCAACATCTTCGACGCGGGCGTGGCAGGTCTTCCCGACGATGACG
CCGGTGAACTTCCCGCCGCCGTTGTTGTTTTGGAGCACGGAAAGACGATGACGGAAAAAGAGATCGTGGA
TTACGTCGCCAGTCAAGTAACAACCGCGAAAAAGTTGCGCGGAGGAGTTGTGTTTGTGGACGAAGTACCG
AAAGGTCTTACCGGAAAACTCGACGCAAGAAAAATCAGAGAGATCCTCATAAAGGCCAAGAAGGGCGGAA
AGTCCAAATTGTAAGTCGACCTGCAGGCATGCAAGCTTTGGACTTCTTCGCCAGAGGTTTGGTCAAGTCT
CCAATCAAGGTTGTCGGCTTGTCTACCTTGCCAGAAATTTACGAAAAGATGGAAAAGGGTCAAATCGTTG
GTAGATACGTTGTTGACACTTCTAAATAAGCGAATTTCTTATGATTTATGATTTTTATTATTAAATAAGT
TATAAAAAAAATAAGTGTATACAAATTTTAAAGTGACTCTTAGGTTTTAAAACGAAAATTCTTGTTCTTG
AGTAACTCTTTCCTGTAGGTCAGGTTGCTTTCTCAGGTATAGCATGAGGTCGCTCTTATTGACCACACCT
CTACCGGCATGCCCGAAATTCCCCTACCCTATGAAAAGCGGCCGCCACCGCGGTGGAGCTCCAATTCGCC
CTATAGTGAGTCGTATTACAATTCACTGGCCGTCGTTTTACAACGTCGTGACTGGGAAAACCCTGGCGTT
ACCCAACTTAATCGCCTTGCAGCACATCCCCCCTTCGCCAGCTGGCGTAATAGCGAAGAGGCCCGCACCG
ATCGCCCTTCCCAACAGTTGCGCAGCCTGAATGGCGAATGGCGCG
[124 nt withheld, positions 7396-7519]
C
[91 nt withheld, positions 7521-7611]
A
[49 nt withheld, positions 7613-7661]
CCTTTGACGTTGGAGTCCACGTTCTTT
[37 nt withheld, positions 7689-7725]
ACCCTATCTCGGTCTATTCTTTTGATTTATAAGGGATTTTGCCGATTTCGGCCTATTGGTTAAAAAATGA
GCTGATTTAACAAAAATTTAACGCGAATTTTAACAAAATATTAACGTTTACAATTTCCTGATGCGGTATT
TTCTCCTTACGCATCTGTGCGGTATTTCACACCGCAGGGTAATAACTGATATAATTAAATTGAAGCTCTA
ATTTGTGAGTTTAGTATACATGCATTTACTTATAATACAGTTTTTTAGTTTTGCTGGCCGCATCTTCTCA
AATATGCTTCCCAGCCTGCTTTTCTGTAACGTTCACCCTCTACCTTAGCATCCCTTCCCTTTGCAAATAG
TCCTCTTCCAACAATAATAATGTCAGATCCTGTAGAGACCACATCATCCACGGTTCTATACTGTTGACCC
AATGCGTCTCCCTTGTCATCTAAACCCACACCGGGTGTCATAATCAACCAATCGTAACCTTCATCTCTTC
CACCCATGTCTCTTTGAGCAATAAAGCCGATAACAAAATCTTTGTCGCTCTTCGCAATGTCAACAGTACC
CTTAGTATATTCTCCAGTAGATAGGGAGCCCTTGCATGACAATTCTGCTAACATCAAAAGGCCTCTAGGT
TCCTTTGTTACTTCTTCTGCCGCCTGCTTCAAACCGCTAACAATACCTGGGCCCACCACACCGTGTGCAT
TCGTAATGTCTGCCCATTCTGCTATTCTGTATACACCCGCAGAGTACTGCAATTTGACTGTATTACCAAT
GTCAGCAAATTTTCTGTCTTCGAAGAGTAAAAAATTGTACTTGGCGGATAATGCCTTTAGCGGCTTAACT
GTGCCCTCCATGGAAAAATCAGTCAAGATATCCACATGTGTTTTTAGTAAACAAATTTTGGGACCTAATG
CTTCAACTAACTCCAGTAATTCCTTGGTGGTACGAACATCCAATGAAGCACACAAGTTTGTTTGCTTTTC
GTGCATGATATTAAATAGCTTGGCAGCAACAGGACTAGGATGAGTAGCAGCACGTTCCTTATATGTAGCT
TTCGACATGATTTATCTTCGTTTCCTGCAGGTTTTTGTTCTGTGCAGTTGGGTTAAGAATACTGGGCAAT
TTCATGTTTCTTCAACACTACATATGCGTATATATACCAATCTAAGTCTGTGCTCCTTCCTTCGTTCTTC
CTTCTGTTCGGAGATTACCGAATCAAAAAAATTTCAAAGAAACCGAAATCAAAAAAAAGAATAAAAAAAA
AATGATGAATTGAATTGAAAAGCGTGGTGCACTCTCAGTACAATCTGCTCTGATGCCGCATAGTTAAGCC
AGCCCCGACACCCGCCAACACCCGCTGACGCGCCCTGACGGGCTTGTCTGCTCCCGGCATCCGCTTACAG
ACAAGCTGTGACCGTCTCCGGGAGCTGCATGTGTCAGAGGTTTTCACCGTCATCACCGAAACGCGCGA
Features (pLannotate 1.2.2; 27 found; start..end, strand, type, name):
     70..573     -  misc_feature   CEN/ARS: S. cerevisiae CEN6 centromere fused to an autonomously replicating sequence
    610..714     +  promoter       AmpR promoter: bla
    715..1575    +  CDS            AmpR: β-lactamase; bla; confers resistance to ampicillin, carbenicillin, and related antibiotics
   1746..2334    +  rep_origin     ori: high-copy-number ColE1/pMB1/pBR322/pUC origin of replication
   2517..2609    +  CDS            lacI (fragment): lac repressor; lacI; The lac repressor binds to the lac operator to inhibit transcription in E. coli. This inhibition can be relieved by adding lactose or isopropyl-β-D-thiogalactopyranoside (IPTG).
   2622..2643    +  protein_bind   CAP binding site: CAP binding activates transcription in the presence of cAMP. E. coli catabolite activator protein
   2658..2688    +  promoter       lac promoter: promoter for the E. coli lac operon
   2696..2712    +  protein_bind   lac operator: The lac repressor binds to the lac operator to inhibit transcription in E. coli. This inhibition can be relieved by adding lactose or isopropyl-β-D-thiogalactopyranoside (IPTG). lac repressor encoded by lacI
   2757..2775    +  promoter       T3 promoter: promoter for bacteriophage T3 RNA polymerase
   2788..2809    -  misc_feature   MCS (fragment): pBluescript multiple cloning site
   2824..3123    -  terminator     ADH2 terminator: transcription terminator for the S. cerevisiae alcohol dehydrogenase 2 (ADH2) gene
   3154..4086    -  CDS            LUCI_RENRE: Experimental evidence at protein level: Swiss-Prot protein existence level 1. Upon binding the substrate, the enzyme catalyzes an oxygenation, producing a very short-lived hydroperoxide that cyclizes into a dioxetanone structure, which collapses, releasing a CO(2) molecule. The spontaneous breakdown of the dioxetanone releases the energy (about 50 kcal/mole) that is necessary to generate the excited state of the coelenteramide product, which is the singlet form of the monoanion. In vivo the product undergoes the process of nonradiative energy transfer to an accessory protein, a green fluoresce
   4094..4486    -  promoter       ADH1 promoter: S. cerevisiae ADH1; promoter for alcohol dehydrogenase 1
   4499..5144    +  promoter       GAP promoter: S. cerevisiae TDH3; promoter for glyceraldehyde-3-phosphate dehydrogenase
   5152..6801    +  CDS            LUCI_PHOPY: Experimental evidence at protein level: Swiss-Prot protein existence level 1. Produces green light with a wavelength of 562 nm. From Photinus pyralis (Common eastern firefly) (Lampyris pyralis).
   6804..6828    +  misc_feature   MCS (fragment): pUC18/19 multiple cloning site
   6822..6956    +  CDS            ADH1 (fragment): ADH1_YEAST - Also known as ADC1. Experimental evidence at protein level: Swiss-Prot protein existence level 1. This isozyme preferentially catalyzes the conversion of primary unbranched alcohols to their corresponding aldehydes. Also shows activity toward secondary alcohols. From Saccharomyces cerevisiae (strain ATCC 204508 / S288c) (Baker's yeast).
   6960..7147    +  terminator     ADH1 terminator: S. cerevisiae ADH1; transcription terminator for the S. cerevisiae alcohol dehydrogenase 1 (ADH1) gene
   7177..7201    -  misc_feature   MCS (fragment): pBluescript multiple cloning site
   7210..7228    -  promoter       T7 promoter: promoter for bacteriophage T7 RNA polymerase
   7231..7388    +  CDS            lacZα (fragment): LacZα fragment of β-galactosidase; lacZ fragment
   7396..7851    +  rep_origin     f1 ori (sequence partly withheld): f1 bacteriophage origin of replication; arrow indicates direction of (+) strand synthesis
   7852..7901    -  misc_feature   bom (fragment): basis of mobility region from pBR322
   7980..8783    -  CDS            URA3: orotidine-5'-phosphate decarboxylase, required for uracil biosynthesis; S. cerevisiae URA3; yeast auxotrophic marker, counterselectable with 5-fluoroorotic acid (5-FOA)
   8784..8999    -  promoter       URA3 promoter: S. cerevisiae URA3
   9010..9057    -  misc_feature   bom (fragment): basis of mobility region from pBR322
   9159..1       -  CDS            rop (fragment) (across the origin): Rop protein, which maintains plasmids at low copy number; rop
