[The description below was written by a language model from this plasmid's Addgene catalogue record and pLannotate feature annotations shown in this document.]
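Description:
pTH650-RLuc/staFLuc is a yeast–E. coli shuttle vector for dual-luciferase expression in Saccharomyces cerevisiae, built by inserting a firefly luciferase (Photinus pyralis) coding sequence between BamHI and SalI sites of the Renilla luciferase-bearing backbone pTH645-RLuc. The full depositor sequence is about 9.2 kb. In yeast the plasmid is maintained as a low-copy centromeric episome through a CEN6/ARS element and selected by uracil prototrophy via URA3 with its own promoter, a marker that can also be counterselected with 5-FOA. In E. coli it replicates from a high-copy ColE1/pUC-type origin under ampicillin selection. Remnants of a pBluescript-style backbone are present, including an f1 origin, T3 and T7 promoters, lac regulatory elements, and fragments of lacZα and the multiple cloning site.

The payload consists of two divergently oriented expression cassettes that sit back to back. On one strand, the ADH1 promoter drives Renilla luciferase, terminated by the ADH2 terminator. On the other, the strong constitutive TDH3 (GAP) promoter drives firefly luciferase, followed by a short stretch of ADH1 coding sequence and the ADH1 terminator. Because the two enzymes use different substrates, their activities can be measured independently from the same cells, so one reporter's output can be compared with the other's. The associated publication concerns how competition for tRNAs and ribosomes couples the expression of different mRNAs in yeast, which fits that kind of use. The "sta" prefix presumably distinguishes this firefly gene from other sequence variants in the same plasmid series, but the record does not define it.
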