Addgene plasmid #29696: pTH650-RLuc/staFLuc
Depositing lab: Tobias von der Haar. Depositing organization: London and South East University Group (LASE). Publication: The role of tRNA and ribosome competition in coupling the expression of different mRNAs in Saccharomyces cerevisiae. Chu D, Barnes DJ, von der Haar T. Nucleic Acids Res. 2011 Aug;39(15):6705-14. doi: 10.1093/nar/gkr300. Epub 2011 May 9. PubMed 21558172.
Backbone
  Vector backbone: pTH645-RLuc
  Backbone size w/o insert (bp): 7534
  Vector type: Yeast Expression
  Selectable markers: URA3
Growth in bacteria
  Bacterial resistance: Ampicillin, 100 μg/mL
  Growth temperature: 37°C
  Growth strain: DH5alpha
  Copy number: High Copy
Gene/Insert
  Gene/Insert name: Firefly Luciferase (alt name: FLuc)
  Species: Photinus pyralis
  Insert size (bp): 1659
  GenBank ID: AF043450
  Cloning method: Restriction Enzyme; 5′ cloning site BamHI (not destroyed); 3′ cloning site SalI (not destroyed)
  Sequencing primers: 5′ n/a
Terms and licenses: Academic/Nonprofit Terms; Industry Terms: Not Available to Industry
How to cite: pTH650-RLuc/staFLuc was a gift from Tobias von der Haar (Addgene plasmid # 29696 ; http://n2t.net/addgene:29696 ; RRID:Addgene_29696)
