>Addgene plasmid #29696 | pTH650-RLuc/staFLuc | addgene partial sequence | sequence record 35375 | 29696 with pHybLex_rev (5'- GAGTCACTTTAAAATTTGTATACAC -3')
TTAATAATAAAAATCATAAATCATAAGAAATTCGCTTATTTAGAAGTGTCAACAACGTATCTACCAACGA
TTTGACCCTTTTCCATCTTTTCGTAAATTTCTGGCAAGGTAGACAAGCCGACAACCTTGATTGGAGACTT
GACCAAACCTCTGGCGAAGAAGTCCAAAGCTTGCATGCCTGCAGGTCGACTTACAATTTGGACTTTCCGC
CCTTCTTGGCCTTTATGAGGATCTCTCTGATTTTTCTTGCGTCGAGTTTTCCGGTAAGACCTTTCGGTAC
TTCGTCCACAAACACAACTCCTCCGCGCAACTTTTTCGCGGTTGTTACTTGACTGGCGACGTAATCCACG
ATCTCTTTTTCCGTCATCGTCTTTCCGTGCTCCAAAACAACAACGGCGGCGGGAAGTTCACCGGCGTCAT
CGTCGGGAAGACCTGCCACGCCCGCGTCGAAGATGTTGGGGTGTTGTAACAATATCGATTCCAATTCAGC
GGGGGCCACCTGATATCCTTTGTATTTAATTAAAGACTTCAAGCGGTCAACTATGAAGAAGTGTTCGTCT
TCGTCCCAGTAAGCTATGTCTCCAGAATGTAGCCATCCATCCTTGTCAATCAAGGCGTTGGTCGCTTCCG
GATTGTTTACATAACCGGACATAATCATAGGTCCTCTGACACATAATTCGCCTCTCTGATTAACGCCCAG
CGTTTTCCCGGTATCCAGATCCACAACCTTCGCTTCAAAAAATGGAACAACTTTACCGACCGCGCCCGGT
TTATCATCCCCCTCGGGTGTAATCAGAATAGCTGATGTAGTCTCAGTGAGCCCATATCCTTGTCGTATCC
CTGGAAGATGGAAGCGTTTTGCAACCGCTTCCC
