>Addgene plasmid #29696 | pTH650-RLuc/staFLuc | addgene partial sequence | sequence record 36800 | M13rev
ACCGATACCTCCTAAGGGACAAAGCTGGTACCGGGCCCCCCCTCGAGGGCATGCGAAGGAAAATGAGAAA
TATCGAGGGAGACGATTCAGAGGAGCAGGACAAACTATAACCGACTGTTTGTTGGAGGATGCCGTACATA
ACGAACACTGCTGAAGCTACCATGTCTACAGTTTAGAGGAATGGGTACAACTCACAGGCGAGGGATGGTG
TTCACTCGTGCTAGCAAACGCGGTGGGAGCAAAAAGTAGAATATTATCTTTTATTCGTGAAACTTCGAAC
ACTGTCATCTAAAGATGCTATATACTAATATAGGCATACTTGATAATGAAAACTATAAATCGTAAAGACA
TAAGAGATCCGCTTATTTAGAGTGTCGAATTCTTACGACATTTGTTCATTTTTGAGAACTCGCTCAACGA
ACGATTTGATATATTTTCCCATTTCATCAGGTGCATCTTCTTGCGAAAAATGAAGACCTTTTACTTTGAC
AAATTCAGTATTAGGAAACTTCTTGGCACCTTCAACAATAGCATTGGAAAAGAATCCTGGGTCCGATTCA
ATAAACATTTTTGGTAAATCATCACTTGCACGTAGATAAGCATTATAATTCCTAACAATTTGTACAACGT
CAGGTTTACCACCTTTTACTAACGGGATTTCACGAGGCCATGATAATGTTGGACGACGAACTTCACCTTT
CTCTTTGAATGGTTCAAGATATGCTGCAAATTCTTCTGGTTCTAACTTTCTCATGATTTTTGATGGCAAC
ATGGTTTCCACGAAGAAGTTATTCTCCAAAACCATTTTTTCTCCTTCTTCAGATTTGATCAACGCAATAT
CTTCTTCAATATCAGGCCATTCATCCCATGATTCA
